Addgene plasmid #230107: AiP12258 - pAAV-AiE0479m-minBG-SYFP2-WPRE3-BGHpA (Alias: CN2258)
Purpose: AiE0479m is an enhancer sequence, designed to drive AAV-mediated transgene expression in specific populations of brain cells
Depositing lab: Allen Institute for Brain Science & Boaz Levi. Depositing organization: Allen Institute. Publication: A suite of enhancer AAVs and transgenic mouse lines for genetic access to cortical cell types. Ben-Simon Y, Hooper M, Narayan S, Daigle TL, Dwivedi D, Way SW, Oster A, Stafford DA, Mich JK, Taormina MJ, Martinez RA, Opitz-Araya X, Roth JR, Alexander JR, Allen S, Amster A, Arbuckle J, Ayala A, Baker PM, Bakken TE, Barcelli T, Barta S, Bendrick J, Bertagnolli D, Bielstein C, Bishwakarma P, Bowlus J, Boyer G, Brouner K, Casian B, Casper T, Chakka AB, Chakrabarty R, Chance RK, Chavan S, Clark M, Colbert K, Collman F, Daniel S, Departee M, DiValentin P, Donadio N, Dotson N, Egdorf T, Fliss T, Gabitto M, Garcia J, Gary A, Gasperini M, Gloe J, Goldy J, Gore BB, Graybuck L, Greisman N, Haeseleer F, Halterman C, Haradon Z, Hastings SD, Helback O, Ho W, Hockemeyer D, Huang C, Huff S, Hunker A, Johansen N, Jones D, Juneau Z, Kalmbach B, Kannan M, Khem S, Kussick E, Kutsal R, Larsen R, Lee C, Lee AY, Leibly M, Lenz GH, Li S, Liang E, Lusk N, Madigan Z, Malloy J, Malone J, McCue R, Melchor J, Mollenkopf T, Moosman S, Morin E, Newman D, Ng L, Ngo K, Omstead V, Otto S, Oyama A, Pena N, Pham T, Phillips E, Pom CA, Potekhina L, Ransford S, Ray PL, Rette D, Reynoldson C, Rimorin C, Rocha D, Ruiz A, Sanchez REA, Sawyer L, Sedeno-Cortes A, Sevigny JP, Shapovalova N, Shepard N, Shulga L, Sigler AR, Siverts L, Soliman S, Somasundaram S, Staats B, Stewart K, Szelenyi E, Tieu M, Trader C, Tran A, van Velthoven CTJ, Walker M, Wang Y, Weed N, Wirthlin M, Wood T, Wynalda B, Yao Z, Zhou T, Ariza J, Dee N, Reding M, Ronellenfitch K, Mufti S, Sunkin SM, Smith KA, Esposito L, Waters J, Thyagarajan B, Yao S, Lein ES, Zeng H, Levi BP, Ngai J, Ting JT, Tasic B. Cell. 2025 May 16:S0092-8674(25)00513-6. doi: 10.1016/j.cell.2025.05.002. PubMed 40403729.
Backbone
  Vector backbone: pAAV2
  Vector type: AAV
Growth in bacteria
  Bacterial resistance: Ampicillin, 100 μg/mL
  Growth temperature: 37°C
  Growth strain: NEB Stable
  Copy number: High Copy
Gene/Insert
  Gene/Insert name: SYFP2
  Species: Synthetic
  Promoter: minBG
  Cloning method: Gibson Cloning
Terms and licenses: Academic/Nonprofit Terms; Industry Terms: Not Available to Industry
How to cite: AiP12258 - pAAV-AiE0479m-minBG-SYFP2-WPRE3-BGHpA (Alias: CN2258) was a gift from Allen Institute for Brain Science & Boaz Levi (Addgene plasmid # 230107 ; http://n2t.net/addgene:230107 ; RRID:Addgene_230107)
