[The description below was written by a language model from this plasmid's Addgene catalogue record and pLannotate feature annotations shown in this document.]
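Description:
AiP12258 - pAAV-AiE0479m-minBG-SYFP2-WPRE3-BGHpA (alias CN2258) is an AAV transfer plasmid built on a pAAV2 backbone, about 5.0 kb in the sequenced record. It is designed for packaging a reporter genome into recombinant adeno-associated virus. It is maintained in bacteria as a high-copy plasmid through a ColE1/pUC-type origin and is selected with ampicillin via the β-lactamase gene and its own promoter. The backbone also carries an f1 phage origin and short remnants of the pBR322 bom and rop regions. A recombination-deficient strain is listed for growth, as is usual for plasmids carrying repeat-rich ITRs.

The payload lies between AAV2 inverted terminal repeats, which provide the cis signals for genome replication and encapsidation. The right-hand ITR is annotated in full, whereas only two short fragments are detected on the left side. The expression cassette pairs the enhancer AiE0479m with the minBG minimal promoter, so that transcription depends largely on the activity of the enhancer in a given cell. Neither element is called out in the automated feature table, but both presumably sit in the unannotated stretch upstream of the coding sequence. They drive SYFP2, a rapidly maturing monomeric yellow fluorescent protein derived from Aequorea victoria. This is followed by WPRE3, a shortened woodchuck posttranscriptional regulatory element (annotated as two WPRE fragments) that boosts transcript expression while saving packaging space, and by the bovine growth hormone polyadenylation signal.

According to the record, the enhancer is intended to direct AAV-mediated transgene expression to specific populations of brain cells, and the plasmid belongs to a collection of enhancer AAVs for genetic access to cortical cell types. The particular cell population targeted is not stated. The fluorescent readout makes it suitable for labelling cells and evaluating enhancer specificity.
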