Features (pLannotate 1.2.2; 14 found; start..end, strand, type, name):
     12..39      +  repeat_region  AAV2 ITR (fragment): inverted terminal repeat of adeno-associated virus serotype 2 inverted
     68..95      +  repeat_region  AAV2 ITR (fragment): inverted terminal repeat of adeno-associated virus serotype 2 inverted
   1034..1750    +  CDS            SYFP2: SYFP2 is a basic (constitutively fluorescent) yellow fluorescent protein published in 2006, derived from Aequorea victoria. It is reported to be a very rapidly-maturing monomer with moderate acid sensitivity.
   1790..1947    +  misc_feature   WPRE (fragment): woodchuck hepatitis virus posttranscriptional regulatory element
   1953..2033    +  misc_feature   WPRE (fragment): woodchuck hepatitis virus posttranscriptional regulatory element
   2050..2161    +  polyA_signal   bGH poly(A) signal: bovine growth hormone polyadenylation signal
   2279..2419    +  repeat_region  AAV2 ITR: inverted terminal repeat of adeno-associated virus serotype 2 inverted
   2424..2475    -  misc_feature   bom (fragment): basis of mobility region from pBR322
   2494..2949    +  rep_origin     f1 ori (sequence partly withheld): f1 bacteriophage origin of replication; arrow indicates direction of (+) strand synthesis
   2950..2999    -  misc_feature   bom (fragment): basis of mobility region from pBR322
   3101..3136    -  CDS            rop (fragment): Rop protein, which maintains plasmids at low copy number; rop
   3231..3335    +  promoter       AmpR promoter: bla
   3336..4196    +  CDS            AmpR: β-lactamase; bla; confers resistance to ampicillin, carbenicillin, and related antibiotics
   4367..4955    +  rep_origin     ori: high-copy-number ColE1/pMB1/pBR322/pUC origin of replication
>Addgene plasmid #230107 | AiP12258 - pAAV-AiE0479m-minBG-SYFP2-WPRE3-BGHpA (Alias: CN2258) | addgene full sequence | sequence record 462662 | Addgene NGS Result
CCTGCAGGCAGCTGCGCGCTCGCTCGCTCACTGAGGCCGCCCGGGCGTCGGGCGACCTTTGGTCGCCCGG
CCTCAGTGAGCGAGCGAGCGCGCAGAGAGGGAGTGGCCAACTCCATCACTAGGGGTTCCTGCGGCCGCAC
GCGTTCCCTAACCTAGAAAAACCCACCATCAACTATTGAGGTAATGTTCCCTAGATGCAGGGTCATCAGT
GGGCATTGTTACTTACTGGAAGAATGCTCTCTGGCGGATGGGGGAGGGAAGCAGGAAAACTCTGCGTTAA
GCAGGGCATAATCTCTTCAGGGACCTGCTTCAGTTTCAATCCGACTCAAGTCGTGCTTTGCAGCTGGCCC
CAGTTTTGGCTGCTCTGAGAGTCAGTTGTTGGTTATGCACTGCCTGGGGTGAGGGCCAACCAGGGAGGGG
GTTGGAGAAGGATGCGAATAGTCAGAGCAGCTGGGAGCAAATGTATCCAGTTAAGGGGATCAAAACAGAA
CGTCAGCAACCCCCGTAATGCCCCAAATCTTGCATAACTCTGTGTTATCTAGGCCATCTCCCCCAACCCC
ACCCCGCTTCTCATTTGGAACAAGGTCTTTCTATGTATGTAGCTAAAGTTGACCTTGAACTCATGATCTT
CCCTGCCCAGCCTCTGAGTGCTAGGGTAAAATAGGCGTGCACCATCCTGCCGGGCTTCACCCACTCCCTT
TCATTTCTGAGACACTTCCAGTTATTCTTCCTCATTCTTACTCCATTCACTCATACTGACCACTTCAAAA
TTCTGGAACTTTCCAGCATGCACTGGCTGCAGATGAATTGTGCTTTTCTGCTCCCTCATCTGACTCTCCT
TCTCGTCTGACTACTTAGCTCTCATCTTCCTCTACGGAGTCACCAGTCTTTTTTTTTTTTTTTTCAAGAC
AGAGTTTCTCTGAATAGCCCTGGCGAGCTCGGGCTGGGCATAAAAGTCAGGGCAGAGCCATCTATTGCTT
ACATTTGCTTCTGGGATCCAGATCTTTCGAAGCTAGCGCTACCGGTCGCCACCATGGTGAGCAAGGGCGA
GGAGCTGTTCACCGGGGTGGTGCCCATCCTGGTCGAGCTGGACGGCGACGTAAACGGCCACAAGTTCAGC
GTGTCCGGCGAGGGCGAGGGCGATGCCACCTACGGCAAGCTGACCCTGAAGCTGATCTGCACCACCGGCA
AGCTGCCCGTGCCCTGGCCCACCCTCGTGACCACCCTGGGCTACGGCGTGCAGTGCTTCGCCCGCTACCC
CGACCACATGAAGCAGCACGACTTCTTCAAGTCCGCCATGCCCGAAGGCTACGTCCAGGAGCGCACCATC
TTCTTCAAGGACGACGGCAACTACAAGACCCGCGCCGAGGTGAAGTTCGAGGGCGACACCCTGGTGAACC
GCATCGAGCTGAAGGGCATCGACTTCAAGGAGGACGGCAACATCCTGGGGCACAAGCTGGAGTACAACTA
CAACAGCCACAACGTCTATATCACCGCCGACAAGCAGAAGAACGGCATCAAGGCCAACTTCAAGATCCGC
CACAACATCGAGGACGGCGGCGTGCAGCTCGCCGACCACTACCAGCAGAACACCCCCATCGGCGACGGCC
CCGTGCTGCTGCCCGACAACCACTACCTGAGCTACCAGTCCAAGCTGAGCAAAGACCCCAACGAGAAGCG
CGATCACATGGTCCTGCTGGAGTTCGTGACCGCCGCCGGGATCACTCTCGGCATGGACGAGCTGTACAAG
TAAGTCGACGGCGCGCCGCGGCCGCGAATTCGATATCATAATCAACCTCTGGATTACAAAATTTGTGAAA
GATTGACTGGTATTCTTAACTATGTTGCTCCTTTTACGCTATGTGGATACGCTGCTTTAATGCCTTTGTA
TCATGCTATTGCTTCCCGTATGGCTTTCATTTTCTCCTCCTTGTATAAATCCTGGTTAGTTCTTGCCACG
GCGGAACTCATCGCCGCCTGCCTTGCCCGCTGCTGGACAGGGGCTCGGCTGTTGGGCACTGACAATTCCG
TGGCTCGAGAGATCTTCGACTGTGCCTTCTAGTTGCCAGCCATCTGTTGTTTGCCCCTCCCCCGTGCCTT
CCTTGACCCTGGAAGGTGCCACTCCCACTGTCCTTTCCTAATAAAATGAGGAAATTGCATCGCATTGTCT
GAGTAGGTGTCATTCTATTCTGGGGGGTGGGGTGGGGCAGGACAGCAAGGGGGAGGATTGGGAAGACAAT
AGCAGGCATGAGATCTCACGTGCGGACCGAGCGGCCGCAGGAACCCCTAGTGATGGAGTTGGCCACTCCC
TCTCTGCGCGCTCGCTCGCTCACTGAGGCCGGGCGACCAAAGGTCGCCCGACGCCCGGGCTTTGCCCGGG
CGGCCTCAGTGAGCGAGCGAGCGCGCAGCTGCCTGCAGGGGCGCCTGATGCGGTATTTTCTCCTTACGCA
TCTGTGCGGTATTTCACACCGCATA
[95 nt withheld, positions 2476-2570]
T
[46 nt withheld, positions 2572-2617]
C
[141 nt withheld, positions 2619-2759]
CCTTTGACGTTGGAGTCCACGTTCTTT
[37 nt withheld, positions 2787-2823]
ACTCTATCTCGGGCTATTCTTTTGATTTATAAGGGATTTTGCCGATTTCGGTCTATTGGTTAAAAAATGA
GCTGATTTAACAAAAATTTAACGCGAATTTTAACAAAATATTAACGTTTACAATTTTATGGTGCACTCTC
AGTACAATCTGCTCTGATGCCGCATAGTTAAGCCAGCCCCGACACCCGCCAACACCCGCTGACGCGCCCT
GACGGGCTTGTCTGCTCCCGGCATCCGCTTACAGACAAGCTGTGACCGTCTCCGGGAGCTGCATGTGTCA
GAGGTTTTCACCGTCATCACCGAAACGCGCGAGACGAAAGGGCCTCGTGATACGCCTATTTTTATAGGTT
AATGTCATGATAATAATGGTTTCTTAGACGTCAGGTGGCACTTTTCGGGGAAATGTGCGCGGAACCCCTA
TTTGTTTATTTTTCTAAATACATTCAAATATGTATCCGCTCATGAGACAATAACCCTGATAAATGCTTCA
ATAATATTGAAAAAGGAAGAGTATGAGTATTCAACATTTCCGTGTCGCCCTTATTCCCTTTTTTGCGGCA
TTTTGCCTTCCTGTTTTTGCTCACCCAGAAACGCTGGTGAAAGTAAAAGATGCTGAAGATCAGTTGGGTG
CACGAGTGGGTTACATCGAACTGGATCTCAACAGCGGTAAGATCCTTGAGAGTTTTCGCCCCGAAGAACG
TTTTCCAATGATGAGCACTTTTAAAGTTCTGCTATGTGGCGCGGTATTATCCCGTATTGACGCCGGGCAA
GAGCAACTCGGTCGCCGCATACACTATTCTCAGAATGACTTGGTTGAGTACTCACCAGTCACAGAAAAGC
ATCTTACGGATGGCATGACAGTAAGAGAATTATGCAGTGCTGCCATAACCATGAGTGATAACACTGCGGC
CAACTTACTTCTGACAACGATCGGAGGACCGAAGGAGCTAACCGCTTTTTTGCACAACATGGGGGATCAT
GTAACTCGCCTTGATCGTTGGGAACCGGAGCTGAATGAAGCCATACCAAACGACGAGCGTGACACCACGA
TGCCTGTAGCAATGGCAACAACGTTGCGCAAACTATTAACTGGCGAACTACTTACTCTAGCTTCCCGGCA
ACAATTAATAGACTGGATGGAGGCGGATAAAGTTGCAGGACCACTTCTGCGCTCGGCCCTTCCGGCTGGC
TGGTTTATTGCTGATAAATCTGGAGCCGGTGAGCGTGGGTCTCGCGGTATCATTGCAGCACTGGGGCCAG
ATGGTAAGCCCTCCCGTATCGTAGTTATCTACACGACGGGGAGTCAGGCAACTATGGATGAACGAAATAG
ACAGATCGCTGAGATAGGTGCCTCACTGATTAAGCATTGGTAACTGTCAGACCAAGTTTACTCATATATA
CTTTAGATTGATTTAAAACTTCATTTTTAATTTAAAAGGATCTAGGTGAAGATCCTTTTTGATAATCTCA
TGACCAAAATCCCTTAACGTGAGTTTTCGTTCCACTGAGCGTCAGACCCCGTAGAAAAGATCAAAGGATC
TTCTTGAGATCCTTTTTTTCTGCGCGTAATCTGCTGCTTGCAAACAAAAAAACCACCGCTACCAGCGGTG
GTTTGTTTGCCGGATCAAGAGCTACCAACTCTTTTTCCGAAGGTAACTGGCTTCAGCAGAGCGCAGATAC
CAAATACTGTTCTTCTAGTGTAGCCGTAGTTAGGCCACCACTTCAAGAACTCTGTAGCACCGCCTACATA
CCTCGCTCTGCTAATCCTGTTACCAGTGGCTGCTGCCAGTGGCGATAAGTCGTGTCTTACCGGGTTGGAC
TCAAGACGATAGTTACCGGATAAGGCGCAGCGGTCGGGCTGAACGGGGGGTTCGTGCACACAGCCCAGCT
TGGAGCGAACGACCTACACCGAACTGAGATACCTACAGCGTGAGCTATGAGAAAGCGCCACGCTTCCCGA
AGGGAGAAAGGCGGACAGGTATCCGGTAAGCGGCAGGGTCGGAACAGGAGAGCGCACGAGGGAGCTTCCA
GGGGGAAACGCCTGGTATCTTTATAGTCCTGTCGGGTTTCGCCACCTCTGACTTGAGCGTCGATTTTTGT
GATGCTCGTCAGGGGGGCGGAGCCTATGGAAAAACGCCAGCAACGCGGCCTTTTTACGGTTCCTGGCCTT
TTGCTGGCCTTTTGCTCACATGT
